Addgene plasmid #41454: TAL-1GG2
Depositing lab: Veit Hornung. Depositing organization: Universitaetsklinikum Bonn. Publication: A ligation-independent cloning technique for high-throughput assembly of transcription activator-like effector genes. Schmid-Burgk JL, Schmidt T, Kaiser V, Honing K, Hornung V. Nat Biotechnol. 2012 Dec 16. doi: 10.1038/nbt.2460. PubMed 23242165.
Backbone
  Vector backbone: Custom backbone
  Backbone size w/o insert (bp): 2961
  Vector type: PCR Cloning Vector
Growth in bacteria
  Bacterial resistance: Ampicillin, 100 μg/mL
  Growth temperature: 37°C
  Growth strain: DH10B
  Copy number: High Copy
Gene/Insert
  Gene/Insert name: 1GG2
  Species: Synthetic
  Insert size (bp): 205
  Cloning method: Unknown
  Sequencing primers: 5′ M13_pUC_fwd; 3′ M13_pUC_rev
Terms and licenses: Academic/Nonprofit Terms; Industry Terms: Not Available to Industry
How to cite: TAL-1GG2 was a gift from Veit Hornung (Addgene plasmid # 41454 ; http://n2t.net/addgene:41454 ; RRID:Addgene_41454)
