[The description below was written by a language model from this plasmid's Addgene catalogue record.]
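Description:
TAL-1GG2 is a small bacterial cloning plasmid that carries one building block from a library used to assemble transcription activator-like effector (TALE) genes by ligation-independent cloning. The backbone is described only as a custom PCR cloning vector of about 2.96 kb. It is maintained at high copy number in E. coli (DH10B is the recorded strain) under ampicillin selection. The record does not name the origin of replication or list any other backbone features. The use of M13/pUC forward and reverse sequencing primers indicates that the insert sits between the standard pUC-type primer sites. No feature table is provided, so the layout cannot be described in more detail.

The insert, 1GG2, is a synthetic fragment of about 205 bp. This size fits roughly two TALE repeat units of about 34 codons each. The name suggests a two-repeat module that specifies the dinucleotide GG, with the flanking numbers marking its position within the assembly scheme, but this reading is an inference from the name and the associated publication title and is not stated in the record. The record does not give the repeat-variable diresidues or the method used to clone the fragment into the backbone. The plasmid has no recorded promoter, tag, reporter or eukaryotic expression element, so it serves as a storage and amplification vehicle for the module and not as an expression construct.

Its typical use is as one member of a module library. Fragments from plasmids like this one are combined in a defined order to build custom TALE DNA-binding arrays in high throughput, which can then be used in designer nucleases or transcriptional regulators.
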