>Addgene plasmid #41454 | TAL-1GG2 | depositor partial sequence | sequence record 55323 | TAL-1GG2 sequence 205 bps
GAATGCAGACACCCGACCAAGTTGTGGCCATTGCCAGCAACAAGGGAGGGAAACAAGCATTGGAGACTGT
CCAACGGCTCCTTCCCGTGTTGTGTCAAGCCCACGGTTTGACCCCTGCACAAGTGGTCGCCATCGCCTCC
AACAAGGGCGGTAAGCAGGCCCTGGAAACAGTGCAACGGTTGCTCCCTGTCTTGTGTCTGCATTC
