>Addgene plasmid #41454 | TAL-1GG2 | addgene partial sequence | sequence record 55871 | M13_pUC_fwd
TCGAGCTCGGTACCTCGCGAATGCATCTAGATATTTGGGAATGCAGACACAAGACAGGGAGCAACCGTTG
CACTGTTTCCAGGGCCTGCTTACCGCCCTTGTTGGAGGCGATGGCGACCACTTGTGCAGGGGTCAAACCG
TGGGCTTGACACAACACGGGAAGGAGCCGTTGGACAGTCTCCAATGCTTGTTTCCCTCCCTTGTTGCTGG
CAATGGCCACAACTTGGTCGGGTGTCTGCATTCATTTGGATCGGATCCCGGGCCCGTCGACTGCAGAGGC
CTGCATGCAAGCTTGGCGTAATCATGGTCATAGCTGTTTCCTGTGTGAAATTGTTATCCGCTCACAATTC
CACACAACATACGAGCCGGAAGCATAAAGTGTAAAGCCTGGGGTGCCTAATGAGTGAGCTAACTCACATT
AATTGCGTTGCGCTCACTGCCCGCTTTCCAGTCGGGAAACCTGTCGTGCCAGCTGCATTAATGAATCGGC
CAACGCGCGGGGAGAGGCGGTTTGCGTATTGGGCGCTCTTCCGCTTCCTCGCTCACTGACTCGCTGCGCT
CGGTCGTTCGGCTGCGGCGAGCGGTATCAGCTCACTCAAAGGCGGTAATACGGTTATCCACAGAATCAGG
GGATAACGCAGGAAAGAACATGTGAGCAAAAGGCCAGCAAAAGGCCAGGAACCGTAAAAAGGCCGCGTTG
CTGGCGTTTTTCCATAGGCTCCGCCCCCCTGACGAGCATCACAAAAATCGACGCTCAAGTCAGAGGTGGC
GAAACCCGACAGGACTATAAAGATACCAGGCGTTTCCCCCTGGAAGCTCCCTCGTGCGCTCTCCTGTTCC
GACCCTGCCGCTTACCGGATACCTGTCCGC
